Addgene plasmid #101402: pDONR221-HOXD8
Purpose: Donor Vector containing HOXD8 transcription factor, part of the Human TFome Collection
Depositing lab: George Church. Depositing organization: Harvard Medical School. Publication: A comprehensive library of human transcription factors for cell fate engineering. Ng AHM, Khoshakhlagh P, Rojo Arias JE, Pasquini G, Wang K, Swiersy A, Shipman SL, Appleton E, Kiaee K, Kohman RE, Vernet A, Dysart M, Leeper K, Saylor W, Huang JY, Graveline A, Taipale J, Hill DE, Vidal M, Melero-Martin JM, Busskamp V, Church GM. Nat Biotechnol. 2021 Apr;39(4):510-519. doi: 10.1038/s41587-020-0742-6. Epub 2020 Nov 30. PubMed 33257861.
Backbone
  Vector backbone: pDONR221
  Backbone manufacturer: Invitrogen
  Vector type: Gateway shuttling vector
Growth in bacteria
  Bacterial resistance: Kanamycin, 50 μg/mL
  Growth temperature: 37°C
  Growth strain: DH5alpha
  Copy number: High Copy
Gene/Insert
  Gene/Insert name: HOXD8 (alt name: P13378 (Uniprot ID))
  Species: H. sapiens (human)
  Mutation: Last nucleotide of stop codon removed to allow for Gateway C-terminal fusions
  Entrez Gene: HOXD8 (a.k.a. HOX4, HOX4E, HOX5.4)
  Cloning method: Gateway Cloning
  Sequencing primers: 5′ M13F(-21); 3′ M13R
Terms and licenses: Academic/Nonprofit Terms; Industry Terms: Not Available to Industry
Depositor comments: Harvard generated by gene synthesis
How to cite: pDONR221-HOXD8 was a gift from George Church (Addgene plasmid # 101402 ; http://n2t.net/addgene:101402 ; RRID:Addgene_101402)
