[The description below was written by a language model from this plasmid's Addgene catalogue record and pLannotate feature annotations shown in this document.]
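Description:
pDONR221-HOXD8 is a Gateway entry clone built on the Invitrogen pDONR221 backbone, carrying the human homeobox transcription factor HOXD8 as part of the Human TFome Collection. It is a small (about 3.4 kb) bacterial shuttling plasmid rather than an expression vector. It replicates in E. coli from a high-copy ColE1/pUC-type origin and is selected with kanamycin through an aminoglycoside phosphotransferase (KanR) gene. The backbone also contains rrnB T1 and T2 transcription terminators upstream of the cloning region, which insulate the insert from read-through transcription. Short lacI and lacZα fragments were also annotated, and these appear to be vestigial sequence.

The HOXD8 open reading frame, which the record says was generated by gene synthesis, sits between two attL recombination sites. The automated annotation labels these attL3 and attL2. A pDONR221-derived entry clone would normally be expected to carry attL1 and attL2, so the attL3 call may be an annotation artefact, although the record does not resolve this. These sites allow LR Clonase-mediated transfer of the coding sequence into any compatible Gateway destination vector, which then supplies the promoter and any tags. The last nucleotide of the stop codon has been removed, so the ORF can read through into C-terminal fusion partners provided by the destination vector. No eukaryotic promoter drives the insert here. The only promoter annotated is a T7 promoter adjacent to attL2, on the reverse strand relative to the ORF. M13 forward and reverse priming sites flank the cassette for sequence verification. The clone is a source of HOXD8 for building expression constructs, for example in transcription factor overexpression studies of cell fate engineering.
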