Features (pLannotate 1.2.2; 10 found; start..end, strand, type, name):
      2..97      +  protein_bind   attL3: mutant version of attL; recombination site for the Gateway® LR reaction LR Clonase™
    100..969     +  CDS            HOXD8: HXD8_HUMAN - Also known as HOX4E. Experimental evidence at protein level: Swiss-Prot protein existence level 1. Sequence-specific transcription factor which is part of a developmental regulatory system that provides cells with specific positional identities on the anterior-posterior axis. From Homo sapiens (Human).
    971..1070    -  protein_bind   attL2: mutant version of attL; recombination site for the Gateway® LR reaction LR Clonase™
   1088..1106    -  promoter       T7 promoter: promoter for bacteriophage T7 RNA polymerase
   1240..2049    +  CDS            KanR: aminoglycoside phosphotransferase; aph(3')-Ia; confers resistance to kanamycin in bacteria or G418 (Geneticin®) in eukaryotes
   2196..2784    +  rep_origin     ori: high-copy-number ColE1/pMB1/pBR322/pUC origin of replication
   2967..3059    +  CDS            lacI (fragment): lac repressor; lacI; The lac repressor binds to the lac operator to inhibit transcription in E. coli. This inhibition can be relieved by adding lactose or isopropyl-β-D-thiogalactopyranoside (IPTG).
   3114..3141    -  terminator     rrnB T2 terminator: transcription terminator T2 from the E. coli rrnB gene
   3273..3316    +  terminator     rrnB T1 terminator: Escherichia coli rrnB; transcription terminator T1 from the E. coli rrnB gene
   3363..3399    -  CDS            lacZα (fragment): LacZα fragment of β-galactosidase; lacZ fragment
>Addgene plasmid #101402 | pDONR221-HOXD8 | addgene full sequence | sequence record 322000 | Addgene NGS Result
CAAATAATGATTTTATTTTGACTGATAGTGACCTGTTCGTTGCAACAAATTGATGAGCAATGCTTTTTTA
TAATGCCAACTTTGTACAAAAAAGTTGGCATGAGTTCGTACTTCGTGAACCCGCTGTACTCCAAGTACAA
GGCGGCGGCTGCAGCGGCGGCGGCAGCGGGAGAAGCTATCAATCCTACTTACTACGACTGTCACTTCGCG
CCAGAGGTAGGAGGACGTCACGCAGCTGCAGCAGCAGCCCTACAGCTCTATGGCAACAGCGCCGCCGGTT
TTCCACATGCGCCTCCACAGGCACATGCACATCCACACCCTTCCCCGCCTCCATCTGGGACTGGGTGTGG
TGGTAGAGAAGGACGAGGCCAGGAGTACTTCCACCCTGGAGGTGGCAGTCCAGCTGCTGCATATCAAGCC
GCTCCACCTCCTCCTCCACATCCTCCACCTCCGCCACCACCTCCACCATGTGGCGGTATTGCCTGTCACG
GGGAGCCAGCGAAGTTTTACGGATACGATAACTTACAGAGACAGCCGATTTTTACGACCCAGCAAGAGGC
CGAGCTGGTACAATATCCTGACTGTAAATCGTCCAGTGGTAATATTGGCGAGGACCCAGACCACTTAAAT
CAGAGCTCGTCTCCTTCTCAAATGTTTCCGTGGATGCGACCACAAGCAGCTCCTGGTAGACGAAGAGGAA
GACAAACCTACAGTCGCTTCCAAACTCTAGAGTTGGAAAAGGAATTTCTTTTTAACCCCTATCTGACCAG
GAAAAGAAGAATCGAGGTTTCCCACGCCCTAGCCCTCACCGAGAGACAGGTAAAAATCTGGTTCCAGAAC
AGGAGAATGAAATGGAAAAAGGAAAACAACAAGGACAAATTTCCCGTTTCCCGGCAGGAGGTGAAGGACG
GGGAAACGAAAAAGGAAGCCCAAGAGCTGGAGGAAGACAGAGCCGAAGGCCTGACAAATTACCCAACTTT
CTTGTACAAAGTTGGCATTATAAGAAAGCATTGCTTATCAATTTGTTGCAACGAACAGGTCACTATCAGT
CAAAATAAAATCATTATTTGCCATCCAGCTGATATCCCCTATAGTGAGTCGTATTACATGGTCATAGCTG
TTTCCTGGCAGCTCTGGCCCGTGTCTCAAAATCTCTGATGTTACATTGCACAAGATAAAAATATATCATC
ATGAACAATAAAACTGTCTGCTTACATAAACAGTAATACAAGGGGTGTTATGAGCCATATTCAACGGGAA
ACGTCGAGGCCGCGATTAAATTCCAACATGGATGCTGATTTATATGGGTATAAATGGGCTCGCGATAATG
TCGGGCAATCAGGTGCGACAATCTATCGCTTGTATGGGAAGCCCGATGCGCCAGAGTTGTTTCTGAAACA
TGGCAAAGGTAGCGTTGCCAATGATGTTACAGATGAGATGGTCAGACTAAACTGGCTGACGGAATTTATG
CCTCTTCCGACCATCAAGCATTTTATCCGTACTCCTGATGATGCATGGTTACTCACCACTGCGATCCCCG
GAAAAACAGCATTCCAGGTATTAGAAGAATATCCTGATTCAGGTGAAAATATTGTTGATGCGCTGGCAGT
GTTCCTGCGCCGGTTGCATTCGATTCCTGTTTGTAATTGTCCTTTTAACAGCGATCGCGTATTTCGTCTC
GCTCAGGCGCAATCACGAATGAATAACGGTTTGGTTGATGCGAGTGATTTTGATGACGAGCGTAATGGCT
GGCCTGTTGAACAAGTCTGGAAAGAAATGCATAAACTTTTGCCATTCTCACCGGATTCAGTCGTCACTCA
TGGTGATTTCTCACTTGATAACCTTATTTTTGACGAGGGGAAATTAATAGGTTGTATTGATGTTGGACGA
GTCGGAATCGCAGACCGATACCAGGATCTTGCCATCCTATGGAACTGCCTCGGTGAGTTTTCTCCTTCAT
TACAGAAACGGCTTTTTCAAAAATATGGTATTGATAATCCTGATATGAATAAATTGCAGTTTCATTTGAT
GCTCGATGAGTTTTTCTAATCAGAATTGGTTAATTGGTTGTAACACTGGCAGAGCATTACGCTGACTTGA
CGGGACGGCGCAAGCTCATGACCAAAATCCCTTAACGTGAGTTACGCGTCGTTCCACTGAGCGTCAGACC
CCGTAGAAAAGATCAAAGGATCTTCTTGAGATCCTTTTTTTCTGCGCGTAATCTGCTGCTTGCAAACAAA
AAAACCACCGCTACCAGCGGTGGTTTGTTTGCCGGATCAAGAGCTACCAACTCTTTTTCCGAAGGTAACT
GGCTTCAGCAGAGCGCAGATACCAAATACTGTTCTTCTAGTGTAGCCGTAGTTAGGCCACCACTTCAAGA
ACTCTGTAGCACCGCCTACATACCTCGCTCTGCTAATCCTGTTACCAGTGGCTGCTGCCAGTGGCGATAA
GTCGTGTCTTACCGGGTTGGACTCAAGACGATAGTTACCGGATAAGGCGCAGCGGTCGGGCTGAACGGGG
GGTTCGTGCACACAGCCCAGCTTGGAGCGAACGACCTACACCGAACTGAGATACCTACAGCGTGAGCTAT
GAGAAAGCGCCACGCTTCCCGAAGGGAGAAAGGCGGACAGGTATCCGGTAAGCGGCAGGGTCGGAACAGG
AGAGCGCACGAGGGAGCTTCCAGGGGGAAACGCCTGGTATCTTTATAGTCCTGTCGGGTTTCGCCACCTC
TGACTTGAGCGTCGATTTTTGTGATGCTCGTCAGGGGGGCGGAGCCTATGGAAAAACGCCAGCAACGCGG
CCTTTTTACGGTTCCTGGCCTTTTGCTGGCCTTTTGCTCACATGTTCTTTCCTGCGTTATCCCCTGATTC
TGTGGATAACCGTATTACCGCCTTTGAGTGAGCTGATACCGCTCGCCGCAGCCGAACGACCGAGCGCAGC
GAGTCAGTGAGCGAGGAAGCGGAAGAGCGCCCAATACGCAAACCGCCTCTCCCCGCGCGTTGGCCGATTC
ATTAATGCAGCTGGCACGACAGGTTTCCCGACTGGAAAGCGGGCAGTGAGCGCAACGCAATTAATACGCG
TACCGCTAGCCAGGAAGAGTTTGTAGAAACGCAAAAAGGCCATCCGTCAGGATGGCCTTCTGCTTAGTTT
GATGCCTGGCAGTTTATGGCGGGCGTCCTGCCCGCCACCCTCCGGGCCGTTGCTTCACAACGTTCAAATC
CGCTCCCGGCGGATTTGTCCTACTCAGGAGAGCGTTCACCGACAAACAACAGATAAAACGAAAGGCCCAG
TCTTCCGACTGAGCCTTTCGTTTTATTTGATGCCTGGCAGTTCCCTACTCTCGCGTTAACGCTAGCATGG
ATGTTTTCCCAGTCACGACGTTGTAAAACGACGGCCAGTCTTAAGCTCGGGCCC
