>Addgene plasmid #101402 | pDONR221-HOXD8 | depositor partial sequence | sequence record 191266 | insert
ATGAGTTCGTACTTCGTGAACCCGCTGTACTCCAAGTACAAGGCGGCGGCTGCAGCGGCGGCGGCAGCGG
GAGAAGCTATCAATCCTACTTACTACGACTGTCACTTCGCGCCAGAGGTAGGAGGACGTCACGCAGCTGC
AGCAGCAGCCCTACAGCTCTATGGCAACAGCGCCGCCGGTTTTCCACATGCGCCTCCACAGGCACATGCA
CATCCACACCCTTCCCCGCCTCCATCTGGGACTGGGTGTGGTGGTAGAGAAGGACGAGGCCAGGAGTACT
TCCACCCTGGAGGTGGCAGTCCAGCTGCTGCATATCAAGCCGCTCCACCTCCTCCTCCACATCCTCCACC
TCCGCCACCACCTCCACCATGTGGCGGTATTGCCTGTCACGGGGAGCCAGCGAAGTTTTACGGATACGAT
AACTTACAGAGACAGCCGATTTTTACGACCCAGCAAGAGGCCGAGCTGGTACAATATCCTGACTGTAAAT
CGTCCAGTGGTAATATTGGCGAGGACCCAGACCACTTAAATCAGAGCTCGTCTCCTTCTCAAATGTTTCC
GTGGATGCGACCACAAGCAGCTCCTGGTAGACGAAGAGGAAGACAAACCTACAGTCGCTTCCAAACTCTA
GAGTTGGAAAAGGAATTTCTTTTTAACCCCTATCTGACCAGGAAAAGAAGAATCGAGGTTTCCCACGCCC
TAGCCCTCACCGAGAGACAGGTAAAAATCTGGTTCCAGAACAGGAGAATGAAATGGAAAAAGGAAAACAA
CAAGGACAAATTTCCCGTTTCCCGGCAGGAGGTGAAGGACGGGGAAACGAAAAAGGAAGCCCAAGAGCTG
GAGGAAGACAGAGCCGAAGGCCTGACAAATTACCCAACTTTCTTGTACAAAGTTGTCCCC
